Addgene plasmid #197235: pKeratin-miRFP713-N1
Purpose: Expresses the fusion protein of Keratin-miRFP713 in mammalian cells
Depositing lab: Kiryl Piatkevich. Publication: Quantitative assessment of near-infrared fluorescent proteins. Zhang H, Papadaki S, Sun X, Wang X, Drobizhev M, Yao L, Rehbock M, Koster RW, Wu L, Namikawa K, Piatkevich KD. Nat Methods. 2023 Sep 4. doi: 10.1038/s41592-023-01975-z. PubMed 37666982.
Backbone
  Vector backbone: pN1
  Vector type: Mammalian Expression
Growth in bacteria
  Bacterial resistance: Kanamycin, 50 μg/mL
  Growth temperature: 37°C
  Growth strain: NEB Stable
  Copy number: High Copy
Gene/Insert
  Gene/Insert name: Keratin-miRFP713
  Species: M. musculus (mouse)
  Cloning method: Gibson Cloning
Terms and licenses: Academic/Nonprofit Terms; Industry Terms: Not Available to Industry
Depositor comments: Please visit https://www.researchsquare.com/article/rs-797586/v1 for preprint.
How to cite: pKeratin-miRFP713-N1 was a gift from Kiryl Piatkevich (Addgene plasmid # 197235 ; http://n2t.net/addgene:197235 ; RRID:Addgene_197235)
