[The description below was written by a language model from this plasmid's Addgene catalogue record and pLannotate feature annotations shown in this document.]
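Description:
pKeratin-miRFP713-N1 is a mammalian expression plasmid built on an N1-type backbone (pN1), in which the gene of interest sits upstream of the fluorescent protein so that the tag is fused to its C-terminus. It is propagated in bacteria as a high-copy plasmid from a ColE1/pUC-type origin and selected with kanamycin. The same NeoR/KanR (aminoglycoside phosphotransferase) gene is driven by a bacterial bla promoter placed in tandem with the SV40 enhancer/early promoter and terminated by the HSV TK polyadenylation signal, so it can also provide G418 selection in mammalian cells. An f1 origin is present as well. Short matches to ble, the bGH poly(A) signal and SV40 large T antigen appear to be backbone remnants rather than functional units.

The payload is a single transcription unit driven by the human cytomegalovirus immediate early enhancer and promoter and closed by the SV40 poly(A) signal. It encodes a keratin open reading frame joined through a short linker derived from the multiple cloning site to miRFP713, a constitutively fluorescent near-infrared protein derived from a Rhodopseudomonas palustris bacteriophytochrome that needs biliverdin as its chromophore. The catalogue lists the insert species as mouse, whereas the automated annotation matches the keratin portion to human keratin 18 (KRT18); the record does not resolve this discrepancy. The annotated sequence is labelled a partial NGS result, so it may not be fully verified.

The fusion labels keratin intermediate filaments in transfected mammalian cells. Given the associated study comparing near-infrared fluorescent proteins, it likely serves to test how miRFP713 performs as a fusion tag on a cytoskeletal structure.
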