Features (pLannotate 1.2.2; 16 found; start..end, strand, type, name):
     86..389     +  enhancer       CMV enhancer: human cytomegalovirus immediate early enhancer
    462..479     -  promoter       CMV promoter (fragment): human cytomegalovirus (CMV) immediate early promoter
    542..593     +  promoter       CMVd2 promoter: truncated human cytomegalovirus (CMV) immediate early promoter that yields moderately reduced expression relative to the full-length promoter
    625..1914    +  CDS            KRT18: K1C18_HUMAN - Also known as CYK18. Experimental evidence at protein level: Swiss-Prot protein existence level 1. Involved in the uptake of thrombin-antithrombin complexes by hepatic cells (By similarity). When phosphorylated, plays a role in filament reorganization. Involved in the delivery of mutated CFTR to the plasma membrane. Together with KRT8, is involved in interleukin-6 (IL-6)-mediated barrier protection. From Homo sapiens (Human).
   1914..1937    +  misc_feature   MCS (fragment): multiple cloning site
   1945..2892    +  CDS            miRFP713: miRFP713 is a basic (constitutively fluorescent) near ir fluorescent protein published in 2020, derived from Rhodopseudomonas palustris CGA009. It has very low acid sensitivity. It requires the cofactor biliverdin for fluorescence.
   2911..2994    +  CDS            large T antigen (fragment): large T antigen from SV40 (simian virus 40)
   3017..3138    +  polyA_signal   SV40 poly(A) signal: SV40 polyadenylation signal
   3172..3600    -  rep_origin     f1 ori (sequence partly withheld): f1 bacteriophage origin of replication; arrow indicates direction of (+) strand synthesis
   3627..3731    +  promoter       AmpR promoter: bla
   3733..4090    +  promoter       SV40 promoter: SV40 enhancer and early promoter
   4125..4919    +  CDS            NeoR/KanR: aminoglycoside phosphotransferase from Tn5; aph(3')-II (or nptII); confers resistance to neomycin, kanamycin, and G418 (Geneticin®)
   4940..5092    +  CDS            ble (fragment): BLE_KLEPN - Experimental evidence at protein level: Swiss-Prot protein existence level 1. Binding protein with a strong affinity to the bleomycin family of antibiotics. Binds to CL990; an antimitotic-antibiotic compound. From Klebsiella pneumoniae.
   5151..5198    +  polyA_signal   HSV TK poly(A) signal: herpes simplex virus thymidine kinase polyadenylation signal (Cole and Stacy, 1985)
   5289..5305    -  polyA_signal   bGH poly(A) signal (fragment): bovine growth hormone polyadenylation signal
   5527..6115    +  rep_origin     ori: high-copy-number ColE1/pMB1/pBR322/pUC origin of replication
>Addgene plasmid #197235 | pKeratin-miRFP713-N1 | addgene full sequence | sequence record 389477 | Addgene Partial NGS Result
GGATAACCGTATTACCGCCATGCATTAGTTATTAATAGTAATCAATTACGGGGTCATTAGTTCATAGCCC
ATATATGGAGTTCCGCGTTACATAACTTACGGTAAATGGCCCGCCTGGCTGACCGCCCAACGACCCCCGC
CCATTGACGTCAATAATGACGTATGTTCCCATAGTAACGCCAATAGGGACTTTCCATTGACGTCAATGGG
TGGAGTATTTACGGTAAACTGCCCACTTGGCAGTACATCAAGTGTATCATATGCCAAGTACGCCCCCTAT
TGACGTCAATGACGGTAAATGGCCCGCCTGGCATTATGCCCAGTACATGACCTTATGGGACTTTCCTACT
TGGCAGTACATCTACGTATTAGTCATCGCTATTACCATGGTGATGCGGTTTTGGCAGTACATCAATGGGC
GTGGATAGCGGTTTGACTCACGGGGATTTCCAAGTCTCCACCCCATTGACGTCAATGGGAGTTTGTTTTG
GCACCAAAATCAACGGGACTTTTCAAAATGTCGTAACAACTCCGCCCCATTGACGCAAATGGGCGGTAGG
CGTGTACGGTGGGAGGTCTATATAAGCAGAGCTGGTTTAGTGAACCGTCAGATCCGCTAGCACCATGAGC
TTCACCACTCGCTCCACCTTCTCCACCAACTACCGGTCCCTGGGCTCTGTCCAGGCGCCCAGCTACGGCG
CCCGGCCGGTCAGCAGCGCGGCCAGCGTCTATGCAGGCGCTGGGGGCTCTGGTTCCCGGATCTCCGTGTC
CCGCTCCACCAGCTTCAGGGGCGGCATGGGGTCCGGGGGCCTGGCCACCGGGATAGCCGGGGGTCTGGCA
GGAATGGGAGGCATCCAGAACGAGAAGGAGACCATGCAAAGCCTGAACGACCGCCTGGCCTCTTACCTGG
ACAGAGTGAGGAGCCTGGAGACCGAGAACCGGAGGCTGGAGAGCAAAATCCGGGAGCACTTGGAGAAGAA
GGGACCCCAGGTCAGAGACTGGAGCCATTACTTCAAGATCATCGAGGACCTGAGGGCTCAGATCTTCGCA
AATACTGTGGACAATGCCCGCATCGTTCTGCAGATTGACAATGCCCGTCTTGCTGCTGATGACTTTAGAG
TCAAGTATGAGACAGAGCTGGCCATGCGCCAGTCTGTGGAGAACGACATCCATGGGCTCCGCAAGGTCAT
TGATGACACCAATATCACACGACTGCAGCTGGAGACAGAGATCGAGGCTCTCAAGGAGGAGCTGCTCTTC
ATGAAGAAGAACCACGAAGAGGAAGTAAAAGGCCTACAAGCCCAGATTGCCAGCTCTGGGTTGACCGTGG
AGGTAGATGCCCCCAAATCTCAGGACCTCGCCAAGATCATGGCAGACATCCGGGCCCAATATGACGAGCT
GGCTCGGAAGAACCGAGAGGAGCTAGACAAGTACTGGTCTCAGCAGATTGAGGAGAGCACCACAGTGCTC
ACCACACAGTCTGCTGAGGTTGGAGCTGCTGAGACGACGCTCACAGAGCTGAGACGTACAGTCCAGTCCT
TGGAGATCGACCTGGACTCCATGAGAAATCTGAAGGCCAGCTTGGAGAACAGCCTGAGGGAGGTGGAGGC
CCGCTACGCCCTACAGATGGAGCAGCTCAACGGGATCCTGCTGCACCTTGAGTCAGAGCTGGCACAGACC
CGGGCAGAGGGACAGCGCCAGGCCCAGGAGTATGAGGCCCTGCTGAACATCAAGGTCAAGCTGGAGGCTG
AGATCGCCACCTACCGCCGCCTGCTGGAAGATGGCGAGGACTTTAATCTTGGTGATGCCTTGGACAGCAG
CAACTCCATGCAAACCATCCAAAAGACCACCACCCGCCGGATAGTGGATGGCAAAGTGGTGTCTGAGACC
AATGACACCAAAGTTCTGAGGCATCGAATTCTGCAGTCGACGGTACCACCGGTCATGGCGGAAGGATCCG
TCGCCAGGCAGCCTGACCTCTTGACCTGCGACGATGAGCCGATCCATATCCCCGGTGCCATCCAACCGCA
TGGACTGCTGCTCGCCCTCGCCGCCGACATGACGATCGTTGCCGGCAGCGACAACCTTCCCGAACTCACC
GGACTGGCGATCGGCGCCCTGATCGGCCGCTCTGCGGCCGATGTCTTCGACTCGGAGACGCACAACCGTC
TGACGATCGCCTTGGCCGAGCCCGGGGCGGCCGTCGGAGCACCGATCACTGTCGGCTTCACGATGCGAAA
GGACGCAGGCTTCATCGGCTCCTGGCATCGCCATGATCAGCTCATCTTCCTCGAGCTCGAGCCTCCCCAG
CGGGACGTCGCCGAGCCGCAGGCGTTCTTCCGCCGCACCAACAGCGCCATCCGCCGCCTGCAGGCCGCCG
AAACCTTGGAAAGCGCCTGCGCCGCCGCGGCGCAAGAGGTGCGGAAGATTACCGGCTTCGATCGGGTGAT
GATCTATCGCTTCGCCTCCGACTTCAGCGGCGAAGTGATCGCAGAGGATCGGTGCGCCGAGGTCGAGTCA
AAACTAGGCCTGCACTATCCTGCCTCAACCGTGCCGGCGCAGGCCCGTCGGCTCTATACCATCAACCCGG
TACGGATCATTCCCGATATCAATTATCGGCCGGTGCCGGTCACCCCAGACCTCAATCCGGTCACCGGGCG
GCCGATTGATCTTAGCTTCGCCATCCTGCGCAGCGTCTCGCCCGTCCATCTGGAATTCATGCGCAACATA
GGCATGCACGGCACGATGTCGATCTCGATTTTGCGCGGCGAGCGACTGTGGGGATTGATCGTTTGCCATC
ACCGAACGCCGTACTACGTCGATCTCGATGGCCGCCAAGCCTGCAAGAGGGTCGCCGAGAGGCTGGCCAC
TCAGATCGGCGTGATGGAAGAGTAGGCGGCCGCGACTCTAGATCATAATCAGCCATACCACATTTGTAGA
GGTTTTACTTGCTTTAAAAAACCTCCCACACCTCCCCCTGAACCTGAAACATAAAATGAATGCAATTGTT
GTTGTTAACTTGTTTATTGCAGCTTATAATGGTTACAAATAAAGCAATAGCATCACAAATTTCACAAATA
AAGCATTTTTTTCACTGCATTCTAGTTGTGGTTTGTCCAAACTCATCAATGTATCTTAAGGCGTAAATTG
TAAGCGTTAATATTTTGTTAAAATTCGCGTTAAATTTTTGTTAAATCAGCTCATTTTTTAACCAATAGGC
CGAAATCGGCAAAATCCCTTATAAATCAAAAGAATAGACCGAGATAGGGT
[37 nt withheld, positions 3271-3307]
AAAGAACGTGGACTCCAACGTCAAAGG
[49 nt withheld, positions 3335-3383]
T
[91 nt withheld, positions 3385-3475]
G
[124 nt withheld, positions 3477-3600]
CAGGTGGCACTTTTCGGGGAAATGTGCGCGGAACCCCTATTTGTTTATTTTTCTAAATACATTCAAATAT
GTATCCGCTCATGAGACAATAACCCTGATAAATGCTTCAATAATATTGAAAAAGGAAGAGTCCTGAGGCG
GAAAGAACCAGCTGTGGAATGTGTGTCAGTTAGGGTGTGGAAAGTCCCCAGGCTCCCCAGCAGGCAGAAG
TATGCAAAGCATGCATCTCAATTAGTCAGCAACCAGGTGTGGAAAGTCCCCAGGCTCCCCAGCAGGCAGA
AGTATGCAAAGCATGCATCTCAATTAGTCAGCAACCATAGTCCCGCCCCTAACTCCGCCCATCCCGCCCC
TAACTCCGCCCAGTTCCGCCCATTCTCCGCCCCATGGCTGACTAATTTTTTTTATTTATGCAGAGGCCGA
GGCCGCCTCGGCCTCTGAGCTATTCCAGAAGTAGTGAGGAGGCTTTTTTGGAGGCCTAGGCTTTTGCAAA
GATCGATCAAGAGACAGGATGAGGATCGTTTCGCATGATTGAACAAGATGGATTGCACGCAGGTTCTCCG
GCCGCTTGGGTGGAGAGGCTATTCGGCTATGACTGGGCACAACAGACAATCGGCTGCTCTGATGCCGCCG
TGTTCCGGCTGTCAGCGCAGGGGCGCCCGGTTCTTTTTGTCAAGACCGACCTGTCCGGTGCCCTGAATGA
ACTGCAAGACGAGGCAGCGCGGCTATCGTGGCTGGCCACGACGGGCGTTCCTTGCGCAGCTGTGCTCGAC
GTTGTCACTGAAGCGGGAAGGGACTGGCTGCTATTGGGCGAAGTGCCGGGGCAGGATCTCCTGTCATCTC
ACCTTGCTCCTGCCGAGAAAGTATCCATCATGGCTGATGCAATGCGGCGGCTGCATACGCTTGATCCGGC
TACCTGCCCATTCGACCACCAAGCGAAACATCGCATCGAGCGAGCACGTACTCGGATGGAAGCCGGTCTT
GTCGATCAGGATGATCTGGACGAAGAGCATCAGGGGCTCGCGCCAGCCGAACTGTTCGCCAGGCTCAAGG
CGAGCATGCCCGACGGCGAGGATCTCGTCGTGACCCATGGCGATGCCTGCTTGCCGAATATCATGGTGGA
AAATGGCCGCTTTTCTGGATTCATCGACTGTGGCCGGCTGGGTGTGGCGGACCGCTATCAGGACATAGCG
TTGGCTACCCGTGATATTGCTGAAGAGCTTGGCGGCGAATGGGCTGACCGCTTCCTCGTGCTTTACGGTA
TCGCCGCTCCCGATTCGCAGCGCATCGCCTTCTATCGCCTTCTTGACGAGTTCTTCTGAGCGGGACTCTG
GGGTTCGAAATGACCGACCAAGCGACGCCCAACCTGCCATCACGAGATTTCGATTCCACCGCCGCCTTCT
ATGAAAGGTTGGGCTTCGGAATCGTTTTCCGGGACGCCGGCTGGATGATCCTCCAGCGCGGGGATCTCAT
GCTGGAGTTCTTCGCCCACCCTAGGGGGAGGCTAACTGAAACACGGAAGGAGACAATACCGGAAGGAACC
CGCGCTATGACGGCAATAAAAAGACAGAATAAAACGCACGGTGTTGGGTCGTTTGTTCATAAACGCGGGG
TTCGGTCCCAGGGCTGGCACTCTGTCGATACCCCACCGAGACCCCATTGGGGCCAATACGCCCGCGTTTC
TTCCTTTTCCCCACCCCACCCCCCAAGTTCGGGTGAAGGCCCAGGGCTCGCAGCCAACGTCGGGGCGGCA
GGCCCTGCCATAGCCTCAGGTTACTCATATATACTTTAGATTGATTTAAAACTTCATTTTTAATTTAAAA
GGATCTAGGTGAAGATCCTTTTTGATAATCTCATGACCAAAATCCCTTAACGTGAGTTTTCGTTCCACTG
AGCGTCAGACCCCGTAGAAAAGATCAAAGGATCTTCTTGAGATCCTTTTTTTCTGCGCGTAATCTGCTGC
TTGCAAACAAAAAAACCACCGCTACCAGCGGTGGTTTGTTTGCCGGATCAAGAGCTACCAACTCTTTTTC
CGAAGGTAACTGGCTTCAGCAGAGCGCAGATACCAAATACTGTTCTTCTAGTGTAGCCGTAGTTAGGCCA
CCACTTCAAGAACTCTGTAGCACCGCCTACATACCTCGCTCTGCTAATCCTGTTACCAGTGGCTGCTGCC
AGTGGCGATAAGTCGTGTCTTACCGGGTTGGACTCAAGACGATAGTTACCGGATAAGGCGCAGCGGTCGG
GCTGAACGGGGGGTTCGTGCACACAGCCCAGCTTGGAGCGAACGACCTACACCGAACTGAGATACCTACA
GCGTGAGCTATGAGAAAGCGCCACGCTTCCCGAAGGGAGAAAGGCGGACAGGTATCCGGTAAGCGGCAGG
GTCGGAACAGGAGAGCGCACGAGGGAGCTTCCAGGGGGAAACGCCTGGTATCTTTATAGTCCTGTCGGGT
TTCGCCACCTCTGACTTGAGCGTCGATTTTTGTGATGCTCGTCAGGGGGGCGGAGCCTATGGAAAAACGC
CAGCAACGCGGCCTTTTTACGGTTCCTGGCCTTTTGCTGGCCTTTTGCTCACATGTTCTTTCCTGCGTTA
TCCCCTGATTCTGT
